>Addgene plasmid #83425 | dsRedm-Rab21 | depositor full sequence | sequence record 159114 | dsRedm-Rab21 sequence 5316 bps
CTAGATAACTGATCATAATCAGCCATACCACATTTGTAGAGGTTTTACTTGCTTTAAAAAACCTCCCACA
CCTCCCCCTGAACCTGAAACATAAAATGAATGCAATTGTTGTTGTTAACTTGTTTATTGCAGCTTATAAT
GGTTACAAATAAAGCAATAGCATCACAAATTTCACAAATAAAGCATTTTTTTCACTGCATTCTAGTTGTG
GTTTGTCCAAACTCATCAATGTATCTTAACGCGTAAATTGTAAGCGTTAATATTTTGTTAAAATTCGCGT
TAAATTTTTGTTAAATCAGCTCATTTTTTAACCAATAGGCCGAAATCGGCAAAATCCCTTATAAATCAAA
AGAATAGACCGAGATAGGGT
[37 nt withheld, positions 371-407]
AAAGAACGTGGACTCCAACGTCAAAGG
[49 nt withheld, positions 435-483]
T
[91 nt withheld, positions 485-575]
G
[124 nt withheld, positions 577-700]
CAGGTGGCACTTTTCGGGGAAATGTGCGCGGAACCCCTATTTGTTTATTTTTCTAAATACATTCAAATAT
GTATCCGCTCATGAGACAATAACCCTGATAAATGCTTCAATAATATTGAAAAAGGAAGAGTCCTGAGGCG
GAAAGAACCAGCTGTGGAATGTGTGTCAGTTAGGGTGTGGAAAGTCCCCAGGCTCCCCAGCAGGCAGAAG
TATGCAAAGCATGCATCTCAATTAGTCAGCAACCAGGTGTGGAAAGTCCCCAGGCTCCCCAGCAGGCAGA
AGTATGCAAAGCATGCATCTCAATTAGTCAGCAACCATAGTCCCGCCCCTAACTCCGCCCATCCCGCCCC
TAACTCCGCCCAGTTCCGCCCATTCTCCGCCCCATGGCTGACTAATTTTTTTTATTTATGCAGAGGCCGA
GGCCGCCTCGGCCTCTGAGCTATTCCAGAAGTAGTGAGGAGGCTTTTTTGGAGGCCTAGGCTTTTGCAAA
GATCGATCAAGAGACAGGATGAGGATCGTTTCGCATGATTGAACAAGATGGATTGCACGCAGGTTCTCCG
GCCGCTTGGGTGGAGAGGCTATTCGGCTATGACTGGGCACAACAGACAATCGGCTGCTCTGATGCCGCCG
TGTTCCGGCTGTCAGCGCAGGGGCGCCCGGTTCTTTTTGTCAAGACCGACCTGTCCGGTGCCCTGAATGA
ACTGCAAGACGAGGCAGCGCGGCTATCGTGGCTGGCCACGACGGGCGTTCCTTGCGCAGCTGTGCTCGAC
GTTGTCACTGAAGCGGGAAGGGACTGGCTGCTATTGGGCGAAGTGCCGGGGCAGGATCTCCTGTCATCTC
ACCTTGCTCCTGCCGAGAAAGTATCCATCATGGCTGATGCAATGCGGCGGCTGCATACGCTTGATCCGGC
TACCTGCCCATTCGACCACCAAGCGAAACATCGCATCGAGCGAGCACGTACTCGGATGGAAGCCGGTCTT
GTCGATCAGGATGATCTGGACGAAGAGCATCAGGGGCTCGCGCCAGCCGAACTGTTCGCCAGGCTCAAGG
CGAGCATGCCCGACGGCGAGGATCTCGTCGTGACCCATGGCGATGCCTGCTTGCCGAATATCATGGTGGA
AAATGGCCGCTTTTCTGGATTCATCGACTGTGGCCGGCTGGGTGTGGCGGACCGCTATCAGGACATAGCG
TTGGCTACCCGTGATATTGCTGAAGAGCTTGGCGGCGAATGGGCTGACCGCTTCCTCGTGCTTTACGGTA
TCGCCGCTCCCGATTCGCAGCGCATCGCCTTCTATCGCCTTCTTGACGAGTTCTTCTGAGCGGGACTCTG
GGGTTCGAAATGACCGACCAAGCGACGCCCAACCTGCCATCACGAGATTTCGATTCCACCGCCGCCTTCT
ATGAAAGGTTGGGCTTCGGAATCGTTTTCCGGGACGCCGGCTGGATGATCCTCCAGCGCGGGGATCTCAT
GCTGGAGTTCTTCGCCCACCCTAGGGGGAGGCTAACTGAAACACGGAAGGAGACAATACCGGAAGGAACC
CGCGCTATGACGGCAATAAAAAGACAGAATAAAACGCACGGTGTTGGGTCGTTTGTTCATAAACGCGGGG
TTCGGTCCCAGGGCTGGCACTCTGTCGATACCCCACCGAGACCCCATTGGGGCCAATACGCCCGCGTTTC
TTCCTTTTCCCCACCCCACCCCCCAAGTTCGGGTGAAGGCCCAGGGCTCGCAGCCAACGTCGGGGCGGCA
GGCCCTGCCATAGCCTCAGGTTACTCATATATACTTTAGATTGATTTAAAACTTCATTTTTAATTTAAAA
GGATCTAGGTGAAGATCCTTTTTGATAATCTCATGACCAAAATCCCTTAACGTGAGTTTTCGTTCCACTG
AGCGTCAGACCCCGTAGAAAAGATCAAAGGATCTTCTTGAGATCCTTTTTTTCTGCGCGTAATCTGCTGC
TTGCAAACAAAAAAACCACCGCTACCAGCGGTGGTTTGTTTGCCGGATCAAGAGCTACCAACTCTTTTTC
CGAAGGTAACTGGCTTCAGCAGAGCGCAGATACCAAATACTGTCCTTCTAGTGTAGCCGTAGTTAGGCCA
CCACTTCAAGAACTCTGTAGCACCGCCTACATACCTCGCTCTGCTAATCCTGTTACCAGTGGCTGCTGCC
AGTGGCGATAAGTCGTGTCTTACCGGGTTGGACTCAAGACGATAGTTACCGGATAAGGCGCAGCGGTCGG
GCTGAACGGGGGGTTCGTGCACACAGCCCAGCTTGGAGCGAACGACCTACACCGAACTGAGATACCTACA
GCGTGAGCTATGAGAAAGCGCCACGCTTCCCGAAGGGAGAAAGGCGGACAGGTATCCGGTAAGCGGCAGG
GTCGGAACAGGAGAGCGCACGAGGGAGCTTCCAGGGGGAAACGCCTGGTATCTTTATAGTCCTGTCGGGT
TTCGCCACCTCTGACTTGAGCGTCGATTTTTGTGATGCTCGTCAGGGGGGCGGAGCCTATGGAAAAACGC
CAGCAACGCGGCCTTTTTACGGTTCCTGGCCTTTTGCTGGCCTTTTGCTCACATGTTCTTTCCTGCGTTA
TCCCCTGATTCTGTGGATAACCGTATTACCGCCATGCATTAGTTATTAATAGTAATCAATTACGGGGTCA
TTAGTTCATAGCCCATATATGGAGTTCCGCGTTACATAACTTACGGTAAATGGCCCGCCTGGCTGACCGC
CCAACGACCCCCGCCCATTGACGTCAATAATGACGTATGTTCCCATAGTAACGCCAATAGGGACTTTCCA
TTGACGTCAATGGGTGGAGTATTTACGGTAAACTGCCCACTTGGCAGTACATCAAGTGTATCATATGCCA
AGTACGCCCCCTATTGACGTCAATGACGGTAAATGGCCCGCCTGGCATTATGCCCAGTACATGACCTTAT
GGGACTTTCCTACTTGGCAGTACATCTACGTATTAGTCATCGCTATTACCATGGTGATGCGGTTTTGGCA
GTACATCAATGGGCGTGGATAGCGGTTTGACTCACGGGGATTTCCAAGTCTCCACCCCATTGACGTCAAT
GGGAGTTTGTTTTGGCACCAAAATCAACGGGACTTTCCAAAATGTCGTAACAACTCCGCCCCATTGACGC
AAATGGGCGGTAGGCGTGTACGGTGGGAGGTCTATATAAGCAGAGCTGGTTTAGTGAACCGTCAGATCCG
CTAGCGCTACCGGTCGCCACCATGGACAACACCGAGGACGTCATCAAGGAGTTCATGCAGTTCAAGGTGC
GCATGGAGGGCTCCGTGAACGGCCACTACTTCGAGATCGAGGGCGAGGGCGAGGGCAAGCCCTACGAGGG
CACCCAGACCGCCAAGCTGCAGGTGACCAAGGGCGGCCCCCTGCCCTTCGCCTGGGACATCCTGTCCCCC
CAGTTCCAGTACGGCTCCAAGGCCTACGTGAAGCACCCCGCCGACATCCCCGACTACATGAAGCTGTCCT
TCCCCGAGGGCTTCACCTGGGAGCGCTCCATGAACTTCGAGGACGGCGGCGTGGTGGAGGTGCAGCAGGA
CTCCTCCCTGCAGGACGGCACCTTCATCTACAAGGTGAAGTTCAAGGGCGTGAACTTCCCCGCCGACGGC
CCCGTAATGCAGAAGAAGACTGCCGGCTGGGAGCCCTCCACCGAGAAGCTGTACCCCCAGGACGGCGTGC
TGAAGGGCGAGATCTCCCACGCCCTGAAGCTGAAGGACGGCGGCCACTACACCTGCGACTTCAAGACCGT
GTACAAGGCCAAGAAGCCCGTGCAGCTGCCCGGCAACCACTACGTGGACTCCAAGCTGGACATCACCAAC
CACAACGAGGACTACACCGTGGTGGAGCAGTACGAGCACGCCGAGGCCCGCCACTCCGGCTCCCAGTCCG
GACTCAGATCTCGAGCTCAAGCTTCGATGGCTGCGGCCGGCGGCGGGGCGGCGGCGGCGGCGGGCCGAGC
CTACTCCTTCAAGGTGGTGCTGCTCGGGGAAGGCTGCGTGGGGAAGACGTCGCTGGTGCTGCGCTACTGC
GAGAACAAGTTCAACGACAAGCACATCACCACCCTGCAGGCATCTTTCTTAACAAAGAAGTTAAATATTG
GTGGAAAAAGAGTAAACCTTGCCATATGGGACACAGCAGGTCAGGAGAGATTCCACGCACTGGGCCCAAT
TTACTACCGAGATTCGAACGGAGCTATTTTAGTTTATGATGTAACGGATGAAGATTCCTTTCAGAAGGTA
AAAAACTGGGTCAAAGAATTACGAAAAATGTTGGGAAATGAGATCTGTTTGTGTATAGTTGGTAATAAAA
TAGACTTGGAAAAGGAGAGGCACGTCTCTATTCAAGAAGCAGAATCGTATGCAGAGTCTGTGGGAGCCAA
GCATTACCATACTTCCGCTAAACAGAACAAAGGCATTGAGGAGCTCTTTCTCGACCTTTGTAAAAGAATG
ATAGAGACAGCCCAGGTGGATGAGAGAGCAAAAGGCAATGGCTCGAGTCAAGCCGGGGCTGCAAGGCGAG
GTGTGCAGATCATCGACGACGAGCCTCAAGCTCAGAGCAGCGGAGGGTGCTGTTCCTCCGGCTAAT
Features (pLannotate 1.2.2; 15 found; start..end, strand, type, name):
     10..94      +  CDS            large T antigen (fragment): large T antigen from SV40 (simian virus 40)
    117..238     +  polyA_signal   SV40 poly(A) signal: SV40 polyadenylation signal
    272..700     -  rep_origin     f1 ori (sequence partly withheld): f1 bacteriophage origin of replication; arrow indicates direction of (+) strand synthesis
    727..831     +  promoter       AmpR promoter: bla
    833..1190    +  promoter       SV40 promoter: SV40 enhancer and early promoter
   1225..2019    +  CDS            NeoR/KanR: aminoglycoside phosphotransferase from Tn5; aph(3')-II (or nptII); confers resistance to neomycin, kanamycin, and G418 (Geneticin®)
   2040..2192    +  CDS            ble (fragment): BLE_KLEPN - Experimental evidence at protein level: Swiss-Prot protein existence level 1. Binding protein with a strong affinity to the bleomycin family of antibiotics. Binds to CL990; an antimitotic-antibiotic compound. From Klebsiella pneumoniae.
   2251..2298    +  polyA_signal   HSV TK poly(A) signal: herpes simplex virus thymidine kinase polyadenylation signal (Cole and Stacy, 1985)
   2389..2405    -  polyA_signal   bGH poly(A) signal (fragment): bovine growth hormone polyadenylation signal
   2627..3215    +  rep_origin     ori: high-copy-number ColE1/pMB1/pBR322/pUC origin of replication
   3390..3693    +  enhancer       CMV enhancer: human cytomegalovirus immediate early enhancer
   3694..3897    +  promoter       CMV promoter: human cytomegalovirus (CMV) immediate early promoter
   3942..4616    +  CDS            DsRed.M1: DsRed.M1 is a basic (constitutively fluorescent) red fluorescent protein published in 2007, derived from Discosoma sp..
   4617..4647    +  misc_feature   MCS (fragment): multiple cloning site
   4647..5312    +  CDS            Rab21: RAB21_MOUSE - Experimental evidence at protein level: Swiss-Prot protein existence level 1. Small GTPase involved in membrane trafficking control (PubMed:16754960, PubMed:18804435). Regulates integrin internalization and recycling, but does not influence the traffic of endosomally translocated receptors in general (PubMed:16754960). As a result, may regulate cell adhesion and migration (PubMed:16754960). During the mitosis of adherent cells, controls the endosomal trafficking of integrins which is required for the successful completion of cytokinesis (PubMed:18804435). Involved in neurite grow
