[The description below was written by a language model from this plasmid's Addgene catalogue record and pLannotate feature annotations shown in this document.]
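Description:
dsRedm-Rab21 is a mammalian expression plasmid built on the pDsRed-monomer-C1 backbone that produces full-length, wild-type mouse Rab21 fused at its N terminus to the monomeric red fluorescent protein DsRed-monomer. The human cytomegalovirus immediate-early enhancer and promoter drive a single open reading frame in which the DsRed-monomer coding sequence (annotated as DsRed.M1) runs through a short remnant of the multiple cloning site directly into the Rab21 coding sequence, which was inserted between HindIII and XbaI sites. Because the feature map is circular, the SV40 polyadenylation signal at the start of the numbering lies immediately downstream of Rab21 and terminates the transcript. Placing the fluorescent tag at the N terminus leaves the C terminus of the GTPase free, which in Rab proteins generally carries the prenylation motif needed for membrane association.

The plasmid is about 5.3 kb and replicates in E. coli from a high-copy ColE1/pUC-type origin; an f1 origin is also present. A single NeoR/KanR (Tn5 aminoglycoside phosphotransferase) gene serves for selection in both hosts: a bacterial bla-type promoter gives kanamycin resistance in bacteria, while the adjacent SV40 enhancer/early promoter, with an HSV TK polyadenylation signal, allows G418 selection of transfected mammalian cells. The short large T antigen, ble and bGH poly(A) fragments in the annotation appear to be backbone remnants or partial matches rather than functional elements.

Rab21 is a small GTPase that controls endosomal trafficking of integrins, and the associated work addresses its role in integrin traffic during cytokinesis. The construct is suited to visualising Rab21 localisation and dynamics by red fluorescence in transfected cells, and to overexpressing the wild-type protein.
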