Addgene plasmid #83425: dsRedm-Rab21
Purpose: Full-length mouse Rab21 (wildtype)
Depositing lab: Johanna Ivaska. Publication: Integrin trafficking regulated by Rab21 is necessary for cytokinesis. Pellinen T, Tuomi S, Arjonen A, Wolf M, Edgren H, Meyer H, Grosse R, Kitzing T, Rantala JK, Kallioniemi O, Fassler R, Kallio M, Ivaska J. Dev Cell. 2008 Sep;15(3):371-85. doi: 10.1016/j.devcel.2008.08.001. PubMed 18804435.
Backbone
  Vector backbone: pDsRed-monomer-C1
  Backbone size w/o insert (bp): 4639
  Total vector size (bp): 5316
  Vector type: Mammalian Expression
Growth in bacteria
  Bacterial resistance: Kanamycin, 50 μg/mL
  Growth temperature: 37°C
  Growth strain: DH5alpha
  Copy number: Unknown
Gene/Insert
  Gene/Insert name: Rab21 (alt name: Mus musculus RAB21, member RAS oncogene family (Rab21))
  Species: M. musculus (mouse)
  Insert size (bp): 677
  GenBank ID: NM_024454.1
  Entrez Gene: Rab21 (a.k.a. 9630024B22)
  Promoter: CMV
  Tag / fusion protein: dsRed-monomer (N terminal on insert)
  Cloning method: Restriction Enzyme; 5′ cloning site HindIII (unknown if destroyed); 3′ cloning site XbaI (unknown if destroyed)
  Sequencing primers: 5′ DsRed-Monomer-C sequencing primer: AGCTGGACATCACCAACCACAACG
Terms and licenses: Academic/Nonprofit Terms; Industry Terms: Not Available to Industry
How to cite: dsRedm-Rab21 was a gift from Johanna Ivaska (Addgene plasmid # 83425 ; http://n2t.net/addgene:83425 ; RRID:Addgene_83425)
