>Addgene plasmid #83425 | dsRedm-Rab21 | addgene partial sequence | sequence record 162217 | CMV-F 5'-CGCAAATGGGCGGTAGGCGTG-3'
CTATATAAGCAGAGCTGGTTTAGTGAACCGTCAGATCCGCTAGCGCTACCGGTCGCCACCATGGACAACA
CCGAGGACGTCATCAAGGAGTTCATGCAGTTCAAGGTGCGCATGGAGGGCTCCGTGAACGGCCACTACTT
CGAGATCGAGGGCGAGGGCGAGGGCAAGCCCTACGAGGGCACCCAGACCGCCAAGCTGCAGGTGACCAAG
GGCGGCCCCCTGCCCTTCGCCTGGGACATCCTGTCCCCCCAGTTCCAGTACGGCTCCAAGGCCTACGTGA
AGCACCCCGCCGACATCCCCGACTACATGAAGCTGTCCTTCCCCGAGGGCTTCACCTGGGAGCGCTCCAT
GAACTTCGAGGACGGCGGCGTGGTGGAGGTGCAGCAGGACTCCTCCCTGCAGGACGGCACCTTCATCTAC
AAGGTGAAGTTCAAGGGCGTGAACTTCCCCGCCGACGGCCCCGTAATGCAGAAGAAGACTGCCGGCTGGG
AGCCCTCCACCGAGAAGCTGTACCCCCAGGACGGCGTGCTGAAGGGCGAGATCTCCCACGCCCTGAAGCT
GAAGGACGGCGGCCACTACACCTGCGACTTCAAGACCGTGTACAAGGCCAAGAAGCCCGTGCAGCTGCCC
GGCAACCACTACGTGGACTCCAAGCTGGACATCACCAACCACAACGAGGACTACACCGTGGTGGAGCAGT
ACGAGCACGCCGAGGCCCGCCACTCCGGCTCCCAGTCCGGACTCAGATCTCGAGCTCAAGCTTCGATGGC
TGCGGCCGGCGGCGGGGCGGCGGCGGCGGCGGGCCGAGCCTACTCCTTCAAGGTGGTGCTGCTCGGGGAA
GGCTGCGTGGGGAAGACGTCGCTGGTGCTGCGCTACTGCGAGAACAAGTTCAACGACAAGCACATCACCA
CCCTGCAGGCATCTTTCTTAACAAAGAAGTTAAATATTGGTGGAAAA
