>Addgene plasmid #83425 | dsRedm-Rab21 | addgene partial sequence | sequence record 162224 | F1ori-F 5'-GTGGACTCTTGTTCCAAACTGG-3'
ACCCTATCTCGGTCTATTCTTTTGATTTATAAGGGATTTTGCCGATTTCGGCCTATTGGTTAAAAAATGA
GCTGATTTAACAAAAATTTAACGCGAATTTTAACAAAATATTAACGCTTACAATTTACGCGTTAAGATAC
ATTGATGAGTTTGGACAAACCACAACTAGAATGCAGTGAAAAAAATGCTTTATTTGTGAAATTTGTGATG
CTATTGCTTTATTTGTAACCATTATAAGCTGCAATAAACAAGTTAACAACAACAATTGCATTCATTTTAT
GTTTCAGGTTCAGGGGGAGGTGTGGGAGGTTTTTTAAAGCAAGTAAAACCTCTACAAATGTGGTATGGCT
GATTATGATCAGTTATCTAGATTAGCCGGAGGAACAGCACCCTCCGCTGCTCTGAGCTTGAGGCTCGTCG
TCGATGATCTGCACACCTCGCCTTGCAGCCCCGGCTTGACTCGAGCCATTGCCTTTTGCTCTCTCATCCA
CCTGGGCTGTCTCTATCATTCTTTTACAAAGGTCGAGAAAGAGCTCCTCAATGCCTTTGTTCTGTTTAGC
GGAAGTATGGTAATGCTTGGCTCCCACAGACTCTGCATACGATTCTGCTTCTTGAATAGAGACGTGCCTC
TCCTTTTCCAAGTCTATTTTATTACCAACTATACACAAACAGATCTCATTTCCCAACATTTTTCGTAATT
CTTTGACCCAGTTTTTTACCTTCTGAAAGGAATCTTCATCCGTTACATCATAAACTAAAATAGCTCCGTT
CGAATCTCGGTAGTAAATTGGGCCCAGTGCGTGGAATCTCTCCTGACCTGCTGTGTCCCATATGGCAAGG
TTTACTCTTTTTCCACCAATATTTAACTTCTTTGTTAAGAAAGATGCCTGCAGGGTGGTGATGTGCTTGT
CGTTGAACTTGTTCTCGCAGTAGCGCAGCACCAGCGACGTCTTCC
